Addgene plasmid #13134: pc3XB-ZF35
Depositing lab: Keith Joung. Depositing organization: Massachusetts General Hospital. Publication: Standardized reagents and protocols for engineering zinc finger nucleases by modular assembly. Wright DA, Thibodeau-Beganny S, Sander JD, Winfrey RJ, Hirsh AS, Eichtinger M, Fu F, Porteus MH, Dobbs D, Voytas DF, Joung JK. Nat Protoc. 2006;1(3):1637-52. doi: 10.1038/nprot.2006.259 PubMed 17406455.
Backbone
  Vector backbone: pc3XB
  Backbone manufacturer: Modified Invitrogen pcDNA3
  Backbone size w/o insert (bp): 5400
  Vector type: Mammalian Expression
  Selectable markers: Neomycin (select with G418)
Growth in bacteria
  Bacterial resistance: Ampicillin, 100 μg/mL
  Growth temperature: 37°C
  Growth strain: XL1 Blue
  Copy number: High Copy
Gene/Insert
  Gene/Insert name: ZF35
  Insert size (bp): 90
  Cloning method: Restriction Enzyme; 5′ cloning site XbaI (not destroyed); 3′ cloning site BamHI (not destroyed)
  Sequencing primers: 5′ T7
Terms and licenses: Academic/Nonprofit Terms; Industry Terms: Not Available to Industry
Depositor comments: Part of the Zinc Finger Consortium Modular Assembly Kit v1.0. Finger protein sequence: PGERPFMCTWSYCGKRFTRADALMVHKRTH. Target DNA sequence: TTG. This zinc finger is derived from the Sangamo module set.
How to cite: pc3XB-ZF35 was a gift from Keith Joung (Addgene plasmid # 13134 ; http://n2t.net/addgene:13134 ; RRID:Addgene_13134)
