[The description below was written by a language model from this plasmid's Addgene catalogue record and pLannotate feature annotations shown in this document.]
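Description:
pc3XB-ZF35 is a mammalian expression-type plasmid built on pc3XB, a modified version of pcDNA3, and carries a single zinc finger module as its insert. It is one component of the Zinc Finger Consortium Modular Assembly Kit v1.0, an archive of standardized finger-encoding plasmids from which multi-finger DNA-binding arrays, and ultimately zinc finger nucleases, can be assembled. The roughly 90 bp ZF35 insert encodes one finger derived from the Sangamo module set, recorded as recognizing the DNA triplet TTG. It sits between XbaI and BamHI sites, both retained after cloning, so the module can be excised or joined to other fingers by restriction-based assembly.

The annotated 5,472 nt sequence shows the usual pcDNA3 architecture. The CMV immediate early enhancer and promoter, followed by a T7 promoter that also serves as the sequencing primer site, lie upstream of the cloning region, and a bovine growth hormone polyadenylation signal lies downstream. The finger itself is not called as a feature, but falls in the unannotated gap between the T7 promoter and the poly(A) signal. A second cassette uses the SV40 enhancer/early promoter to drive the neomycin phosphotransferase gene, terminated by an SV40 poly(A) signal, allowing G418 selection in mammalian cells. Propagation in E. coli relies on a high-copy ColE1/pUC-type origin and β-lactamase for ampicillin selection, and an f1 origin permits single-stranded DNA production. Several short calls (truncated HIV-1 LTR, ble, lacI, bom and a small SV40 promoter piece) are fragments that are probably backbone remnants or similarity hits rather than functional elements.
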