Features (pLannotate 1.2.2; 19 found; start..end, strand, type, name):
     28..80      -  misc_feature   bom (fragment): basis of mobility region from pBR322
    235..614     +  enhancer       CMV enhancer: human cytomegalovirus immediate early enhancer
    615..818     +  promoter       CMV promoter: human cytomegalovirus (CMV) immediate early promoter
    814..847     +  LTR            5' LTR (truncated) (fragment): truncated 5' long terminal repeat (LTR) from HIV-1
    863..881     +  promoter       T7 promoter: promoter for bacteriophage T7 RNA polymerase
   1068..1292    +  polyA_signal   bGH poly(A) signal: bovine growth hormone polyadenylation signal
   1296..1317    +  promoter       SV40 promoter (fragment): SV40 enhancer and early promoter
   1338..1766    +  rep_origin     f1 ori (sequence partly withheld): f1 bacteriophage origin of replication; arrow indicates direction of (+) strand synthesis
   1780..2109    +  promoter       SV40 promoter: SV40 enhancer and early promoter
   2180..2971    +  CDS            neo: KKA2_KLEPN - Also known as kan, nptII. Experimental evidence at protein level: Swiss-Prot protein existence level 1. Resistance to kanamycin, neomycin, paromomycin, ribostamycin, butirosin and gentamicin B. From Klebsiella pneumoniae.
   2995..3153    +  CDS            ble (fragment): BLE_KLEPN - Experimental evidence at protein level: Swiss-Prot protein existence level 1. Binding protein with a strong affinity to the bleomycin family of antibiotics. Binds to CL990; an antimitotic-antibiotic compound. From Klebsiella pneumoniae.
   3148..3269    +  polyA_signal   SV40 poly(A) signal: SV40 polyadenylation signal
   3342..3358    -  protein_bind   lac operator: The lac repressor binds to the lac operator to inhibit transcription in E. coli. This inhibition can be relieved by adding lactose or isopropyl-β-D-thiogalactopyranoside (IPTG). lac repressor encoded by lacI
   3366..3396    -  promoter       lac promoter: promoter for the E. coli lac operon
   3411..3432    -  protein_bind   CAP binding site: CAP binding activates transcription in the presence of cAMP. E. coli catabolite activator protein
   3445..3537    -  CDS            lacI (fragment): lac repressor; lacI; The lac repressor binds to the lac operator to inhibit transcription in E. coli. This inhibition can be relieved by adding lactose or isopropyl-β-D-thiogalactopyranoside (IPTG).
   3720..4305    -  rep_origin     ori: high-copy-number ColE1/pMB1/pBR322/pUC origin of replication
   4476..5336    -  CDS            AmpR: β-lactamase; bla; confers resistance to ampicillin, carbenicillin, and related antibiotics
   5337..5441    -  promoter       AmpR promoter: bla
>Addgene plasmid #13134 | pc3XB-ZF35 | depositor full sequence | sequence record 7483 | Author sequence
GACGGATCGGGAGATCTCCCGATCCCCTATGGTGCACTCTCAGTACAATCTGCTCTGATGCCGCATAGTT
AAGCCAGTATCTGCTCCCTGCTTGTGTGTTGGAGGTCGCTGAGTAGTGCGCGAGCAAAATTTAAGCTACA
ACAAGGCAAGGCTTGACCGACAATTGCATGAAGAATCTGCTTAGGGTTAGGCGTTTTGCGCTGCTTCGCG
ATGTACGGGCCAGATATACGCGTTGACATTGATTATTGACTAGTTATTAATAGTAATCAATTACGGGGTC
ATTAGTTCATAGCCCATATATGGAGTTCCGCGTTACATAACTTACGGTAAATGGCCCGCCTGGCTGACCG
CCCAACGACCCCCGCCCATTGACGTCAATAATGACGTATGTTCCCATAGTAACGCCAATAGGGACTTTCC
ATTGACGTCAATGGGTGGAGTATTTACGGTAAACTGCCCACTTGGCAGTACATCAAGTGTATCATATGCC
AAGTACGCCCCCTATTGACGTCAATGACGGTAAATGGCCCGCCTGGCATTATGCCCAGTACATGACCTTA
TGGGACTTTCCTACTTGGCAGTACATCTACGTATTAGTCATCGCTATTACCATGGTGATGCGGTTTTGGC
AGTACATCAATGGGCGTGGATAGCGGTTTGACTCACGGGGATTTCCAAGTCTCCACCCCATTGACGTCAA
TGGGAGTTTGTTTTGGCACCAAAATCAACGGGACTTTCCAAAATGTCGTAACAACTCCGCCCCATTGACG
CAAATGGGCGGTAGGCGTGTACGGTGGGAGGTCTATATAAGCAGAGCTCTCTGGCTAACTAGAGAACCCA
CTGCTTACTGGCTTATCGAAATTAATACGACTCACTATAGGGAGACCCAAGCTGGCTAGCGTTTAAACGG
GCCCTCTAGACCCGGGGAGCGGCCATTTATGTGTACCTGGTCATACTGTGGGAAACGCTTCACACGTGCA
GATGCCCTTATGGTCCACAAACGTACACACACCGGTGGATCCTCTGCACAGTAGTAAGCTTAAGTTTAAA
CCGCTGATCAGCCTCGACTGTGCCTTCTAGTTGCCAGCCATCTGTTGTTTGCCCCTCCCCCGTGCCTTCC
TTGACCCTGGAAGGTGCCACTCCCACTGTCCTTTCCTAATAAAATGAGGAAATTGCATCGCATTGTCTGA
GTAGGTGTCATTCTATTCTGGGGGGTGGGGTGGGGCAGGACAGCAAGGGGGAGGATTGGGAAGACAATAG
CAGGCATGCTGGGGATGCGGTGGGCTCTATGGCTTCTGAGGCGGAAAGAACCAGCTGGGGCTCTAGGGGG
TATCCCC
[124 nt withheld, positions 1338-1461]
C
[91 nt withheld, positions 1463-1553]
A
[49 nt withheld, positions 1555-1603]
CCTTTGACGTTGGAGTCCACGTTCTTT
[37 nt withheld, positions 1631-1667]
ACCCTATCTCGGTCTATTCTTTTGATTTATAAGGGATTTTGCCGATTTCGGCCTATTGGTTAAAAAATGA
GCTGATTTAACAAAAATTTAACGCGAATTAATTCTGTGGAATGTGTGTCAGTTAGGGTGTGGAAAGTCCC
CAGGCTCCCCAGCAGGCAGAAGTATGCAAAGCATGCATCTCAATTAGTCAGCAACCAGGTGTGGAAAGTC
CCCAGGCTCCCCAGCAGGCAGAAGTATGCAAAGCATGCATCTCAATTAGTCAGCAACCATAGTCCCGCCC
CTAACTCCGCCCATCCCGCCCCTAACTCCGCCCAGTTCCGCCCATTCTCCGCCCCATGGCTGACTAATTT
TTTTTATTTATGCAGAGGCCGAGGCCGCCTCTGCCTCTGAGCTATTCCAGAAGTAGTGAGGAGGCTTTTT
TGGAGGCCTAGGCTTTTGCAAAAAGCTCCCGGCCGGGAGCTTGTATATCCATTTTCGGATCTGATCAAGA
GACAGGATGAGGATCGTTTCGCATGATTGAACAAGATGGATTGCACGCAGGTTCTCCGGCCGCTTGGGTG
GAGAGGCTATTCGGCTATGACTGGGCACAACAGACAATCGGCTGCTCTGATGCCGCCGTGTTCCGGCTGT
CAGCGCAGGGGCGCCCGGTTCTTTTTGTCAAGACCGACCTGTCCGGTGCCCTGAATGAACTGCAGGACGA
GGCAGCGCGGCTATCGTGGCTGGCCACGACGGGCGTTCCTTGCGCAGCTGTGCTCGACGTTGTCACTGAA
GCGGGAAGGGACTGGCTGCTATTGGGCGAAGTGCCGGGGCAGGATCTCCTGTCATCTCACCTTGCTCCTG
CCGAGAAAGTATCCATCATGGCTGATGCAATGCGGCGGCTGCATACGCTTGATCCGGCTACCTGCCCATT
CGACCACCAAGCGAAACATCGCATCGAGCGAGCACGTACTCGGATGGAAGCCGGTCTTGTCGATCAGGAT
GATCTGGACGAAGAGCATCAGGGGCTCGCGCCAGCCGAACTGTTCGCCAGGCTCAAGGCGCGCATGCCCG
ACGGCGAGGATCTCGTCGTGACCCATGGCGATGCCTGCTTGCCGAATATCATGGTGGAAAATGGCCGCTT
TTCTGGATTCATCGACTGTGGCCGGCTGGGTGTGGCGGACCGCTATCAGGACATAGCGTTGGCTACCCGT
GATATTGCTGAAGAGCTTGGCGGCGAATGGGCTGACCGCTTCCTCGTGCTTTACGGTATCGCCGCTCCCG
ATTCGCAGCGCATCGCCTTCTATCGCCTTCTTGACGAGTTCTTCTGAGCGGGACTCTGGGGTTCGAAATG
ACCGACCAAGCGACGCCCAACCTGCCATCACGAGATTTCGATTCCACCGCCGCCTTCTATGAAAGGTTGG
GCTTCGGAATCGTTTTCCGGGACGCCGGCTGGATGATCCTCCAGCGCGGGGATCTCATGCTGGAGTTCTT
CGCCCACCCCAACTTGTTTATTGCAGCTTATAATGGTTACAAATAAAGCAATAGCATCACAAATTTCACA
AATAAAGCATTTTTTTCACTGCATTCTAGTTGTGGTTTGTCCAAACTCATCAATGTATCTTATCATGTCT
GTATACCGTCGACCTCTAGCTAGAGCTTGGCGTAATCATGGTCATAGCTGTTTCCTGTGTGAAATTGTTA
TCCGCTCACAATTCCACACAACATACGAGCCGGAAGCATAAAGTGTAAAGCCTGGGGTGCCTAATGAGTG
AGCTAACTCACATTAATTGCGTTGCGCTCACTGCCCGCTTTCCAGTCGGGAAACCTGTCGTGCCAGCTGC
ATTAATGAATCGGCCAACGCGCGGGGAGAGGCGGTTTGCGTATTGGGCGCTCTTCCGCTTCCTCGCTCAC
TGACTCGCTGCGCTCGGTCGTTCGGCTGCGGCGAGCGGTATCAGCTCACTCAAAGGCGGTAATACGGTTA
TCCACAGAATCAGGGGATAACGCAGGAAAGAACATGTGAGCAAAAGGCCAGCAAAAGGCCAGGAACCGTA
AAAAGGCCGCGTTGCTGGCGTTTTTCCATAGGCTCCGCCCCCCTGACGAGCATCACAAAAATCGACGCTC
AAGTCAGAGGTGGCGAAACCCGACAGGACTATAAAGATACCAGGCGTTTCCCCCTGGAAGCTCCCTCGTG
CGCTCTCCTGTTCCGACCCTGCCGCTTACCGGATACCTGTCCGCCTTTCTCCCTTCGGGAAGCGTGGCGC
TTTCTCATAGCTCACGCTGTAGGTATCTCAGTTCGGTGTAGGTCGTTCGCTCCAAGCTGGGCTGTGTGCA
CGAACCCCCCGTTCAGCCCGACCGCTGCGCCTTATCCGGTAACTATCGTCTTGAGTCCAACCCGGTAAGA
CACGACTTATCGCCACTGGCAGCAGCCACTGGTAACAGGATTAGCAGAGCGAGGTATGTAGGCGGTGCTA
CAGAGTTCTTGAAGTGGTGGCCTAACTACGGCTACACTAGAAGAACAGTATTTGGTATCTGCGCTCTGCT
GAAGCCAGTTACCTTCGGAAAAAGAGTTGGTAGCTCTTGATCCGGCAAACAAACCACCGCTGGTAGCGGT
TTTTTTGTTTGCAAGCAGCAGATTACGCGCAGAAAAAAAGGATCTCAAGAAGATCCTTTGATCTTTTCTA
CGGGGTCTGACGCTCAGTGGAACGAAAACTCACGTTAAGGGATTTTGGTCATGAGATTATCAAAAAGGAT
CTTCACCTAGATCCTTTTAAATTAAAAATGAAGTTTTAAATCAATCTAAAGTATATATGAGTAAACTTGG
TCTGACAGTTACCAATGCTTAATCAGTGAGGCACCTATCTCAGCGATCTGTCTATTTCGTTCATCCATAG
TTGCCTGACTCCCCGTCGTGTAGATAACTACGATACGGGAGGGCTTACCATCTGGCCCCAGTGCTGCAAT
GATACCGCGAGACCCACGCTCACCGGCTCCAGATTTATCAGCAATAAACCAGCCAGCCGGAAGGGCCGAG
CGCAGAAGTGGTCCTGCAACTTTATCCGCCTCCATCCAGTCTATTAATTGTTGCCGGGAAGCTAGAGTAA
GTAGTTCGCCAGTTAATAGTTTGCGCAACGTTGTTGCCATTGCTACAGGCATCGTGGTGTCACGCTCGTC
GTTTGGTATGGCTTCATTCAGCTCCGGTTCCCAACGATCAAGGCGAGTTACATGATCCCCCATGTTGTGC
AAAAAAGCGGTTAGCTCCTTCGGTCCTCCGATCGTTGTCAGAAGTAAGTTGGCCGCAGTGTTATCACTCA
TGGTTATGGCAGCACTGCATAATTCTCTTACTGTCATGCCATCCGTAAGATGCTTTTCTGTGACTGGTGA
GTACTCAACCAAGTCATTCTGAGAATAGTGTATGCGGCGACCGAGTTGCTCTTGCCCGGCGTCAATACGG
GATAATACCGCGCCACATAGCAGAACTTTAAAAGTGCTCATCATTGGAAAACGTTCTTCGGGGCGAAAAC
TCTCAAGGATCTTACCGCTGTTGAGATCCAGTTCGATGTAACCCACTCGTGCACCCAACTGATCTTCAGC
ATCTTTTACTTTCACCAGCGTTTCTGGGTGAGCAAAAACAGGAAGGCAAAATGCCGCAAAAAAGGGAATA
AGGGCGACACGGAAATGTTGAATACTCATACTCTTCCTTTTTCAATATTATTGAAGCATTTATCAGGGTT
ATTGTCTCATGAGCGGATACATATTTGAATGTATTTAGAAAAATAAACAAATAGGGGTTCCGCGCACATT
TCCCCGAAAAGTGCCACCTGACGTC
