>Addgene plasmid #13134 | pc3XB-ZF35 | addgene partial sequence | sequence record 19518 | CMV-F 5'-CGCAAATGGGCGGTAGGCGTG-3'
AGCTCTCTGGCTAACTAGAGAACCCACTGCTTACTGGCTTATCGAAATTAATACGACTCACTATAGGGAG
ACCCAAGCTGGCTAGCGTTTAAACGGGCCCTCTAGACCCGGGGAGCGGCCATTTATGTGTACCTGGTCAT
ACTGTGGGAAACGCTTCACACGTGCAGATGCCCTTATGGTCCACAAACGTACACACACCGGTGGATCCTC
TGCACAGTAGTAAGCTTAAGTTTAAACCGCTGATCAGCCTCGACTGTGCCTTCTAGTTGCCAGCCATCTG
TTGTTTGCCCCTCCCCCGTGCCTTCCTTGACCCTGGAAGGTGCCACTCCCACTGTCCTTTCCTAATAAAA
TGAGGAAATTGCATCGCATTGTCTGAGTAGGTGTCATTCTATTCTGGGGGGTGGGGTGGGGCAGGACAGC
AAGGGGGAGGATTGGGAAGACAATAGCAGGCATGCTGGGGATGCGGTGGGCTCTATGGCTTCTGAGGCGG
AAAGAACCAGCTGGGGCTCTAGGGGGTATCCCC
[124 nt withheld, positions 524-647]
C
[35 nt withheld, positions 649-683]
